Addgene plasmid #48588: pFUSB4_TCTA
Depositing lab: Stephen Ekker. Depositing organization: Mayo Foundation for Medical Education and Research. Publication: High Efficiency In Vivo Genome Engineering with a Simplified 15-RVD GoldyTALEN Design. Ma AC, Lee HB, Clark KJ, Ekker SC. PLoS One. 2013 May 29;8(5):e65259. doi: 10.1371/journal.pone.0065259. Print 2013. PubMed 23734242.
Backbone
  Vector backbone: pFUS_B4
  Vector type: Mammalian Expression, TALEN
Growth in bacteria
  Bacterial resistance: Spectinomycin, 50 μg/mL
  Growth temperature: 37°C
  Growth strain: Top10
  Copy number: Unknown
Gene/Insert
  Gene/Insert name: RVD sequence: NG HD NG NI
  Species: Synthetic
  Cloning method: Unknown
  Sequencing primers: 5′ ttgatgcctggcagttccct; 3′ cgaaccgaacaggcttatgt
Terms and licenses: Academic/Nonprofit Terms; Industry Terms: Not Available to Industry
Depositor comments: Plasmid was created using Golden Gate cloning.
How to cite: pFUSB4_TCTA was a gift from Stephen Ekker (Addgene plasmid # 48588 ; http://n2t.net/addgene:48588 ; RRID:Addgene_48588)
