[The description below was written by a language model from this plasmid's Addgene catalogue record and pLannotate feature annotations shown in this document.]
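Description:
pFUSB4_TCTA is a small (about 2.9 kb) intermediate array plasmid for Golden Gate assembly of TAL effector nucleases, built on the pFUS_B4 backbone. It carries a preassembled synthetic block of four TALE repeats whose repeat-variable diresidues are NG, HD, NG and NI. Under the standard RVD code these specify the bases T, C, T and A, which is where the plasmid name comes from. The depositor notes that it was made by Golden Gate cloning. The catalogue lists the vector type as mammalian expression/TALEN, but the annotated features show no eukaryotic promoter or polyadenylation signal. The plasmid therefore looks like a bacterial cloning intermediate rather than an expression construct in its own right.

Propagation in E. coli relies on a high-copy ColE1/pUC-type origin. Selection uses an aadA (SmR) aminoglycoside adenylyltransferase gene, which confers spectinomycin and streptomycin resistance and matches the catalogue's spectinomycin entry. A fragment of the class 1 integron Pc promoter and a remnant of a gentamicin acetyltransferase gene lie just upstream of aadA, probably carried over from the integron source of the marker. Short lacZα and lacI fragments are also present, consistent with a blue/white screening cassette that was displaced when the repeat array was inserted. The rrnB T1 and T2 terminators are annotated as well. The automated annotation did not label the TALE repeats themselves, so the insert falls in an unannotated part of the sequence.

The associated work describes a simplified 15-RVD GoldyTALEN design for in vivo genome engineering. Premade four-repeat modules like this one are presumably combined with other repeat arrays and a final half-repeat in a TALEN destination backbone, which shortens assembly of custom nucleases.
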