Features (pLannotate 1.2.2; 8 found; start..end, strand, type, name):
      3..39      -  CDS            lacZα (fragment): LacZα fragment of β-galactosidase; lacZ fragment
    596..619     +  promoter       Pc promoter (fragment): intI1 (promoter lies within the coding sequence); class 1 integron promoter
    795..851     +  CDS            GmR (fragment): gentamycin acetyltransferase; aacC1; confers resistance to gentamycin
    858..1649    +  CDS            SmR: aminoglycoside adenylyltransferase (Murphy, 1985); aadA; confers resistance to spectinomycin and streptomycin
   1742..2330    +  rep_origin     ori: high-copy-number ColE1/pMB1/pBR322/pUC origin of replication
   2513..2605    +  CDS            lacI (fragment): lac repressor; lacI; The lac repressor binds to the lac operator to inhibit transcription in E. coli. This inhibition can be relieved by adding lactose or isopropyl-β-D-thiogalactopyranoside (IPTG).
   2660..2687    -  terminator     rrnB T2 terminator: transcription terminator T2 from the E. coli rrnB gene
   2819..2862    +  terminator     rrnB T1 terminator: Escherichia coli rrnB; transcription terminator T1 from the E. coli rrnB gene
>Addgene plasmid #48588 | pFUSB4_TCTA | depositor full sequence | sequence record 70288 | Full Sequence
ATGTTTTCCCAGTCACGACGTTGTAAAACGACGGCCAGTCTTAAGCGTCTCATGGCCTGACCCCGGACCA
AGTGGTGGCCTATCGCCAGCAACGGTGGCGGCAAGCAAGCGCTCGAAACGGTGCAGCGGCTGTTGCCGGT
GCTGTGCCAGGACCATGGCCTGACTCCGGACCAAGTGGTGGCTATCGCCAGCCACGATGGCGGCAAGCAA
GCGCTCGAAACGGTGCAGCGGCTGTTGCCGGTGCTGTGCCAGGACCATGGCCTGACCCCGGACCAAGTGG
TGGCTATCGCCAGCAACGGTGGCGGCAAGCAAGCGCTCGAAACGGTGCAGCGGCTGTTGCCGGTGCTGTG
CCAGGACCATGGCCTGACCCCGGACCAAGTGGTGGCTATCGCCAGCAACATTGGCGGCAAGCAAGCGCTC
GAAACGGTGCAGCGGCTGTTGCCGGTGCTGTGCCAGGACCATGGCCTGACCCCGGACCAAGTGGTGGCTA
TCGAGACGTCTAGACCAGCCAGGACAGAAATGCCTCGACTTCGCTGCTACCCAAGGTTGCCGGGTGACGC
ACACCGTGGAAACGGATGAAGGCACGAACCCAGTGGACATAAGCCTGTTCGGTTCGTAAGCTGTAATGCA
AGTAGCGTATGCGCTCACGCAACTGGTCCAGAACCTTGACCGAACGCAGCGGTGGTAACGGCGCAGTGGC
GGTTTTCATGGCTTGTTATGACTGTTTTTTTGGGGTACAGTCTATGCCTCGGGCATCCAAGCAGCAAGCG
CGTTACGCCGTGGGTCGATGTTTGATGTTATGGAGCAGCAACGATGTTACGCAGCAGGGCAGTCGCCCTA
AAACAAAGTTAAACATTATGAGGGAAGCGGTGATCGCCGAAGTATCGACTCAACTATCAGAGGTAGTTGG
CGTCATCGAGCGCCATCTCGAACCGACGTTGCTGGCCGTACATTTGTACGGCTCCGCAGTGGATGGCGGC
CTGAAGCCACACAGTGATATTGATTTGCTGGTTACGGTGACCGTAAGGCTTGATGAAACAACGCGGCGAG
CTTTGATCAACGACCTTTTGGAAACTTCGGCTTCCCCTGGAGAGAGCGAGATTCTCCGCGCTGTAGAAGT
CACCATTGTTGTGCACGACGACATCATTCCGTGGCGTTATCCAGCTAAGCGCGAACTGCAATTTGGAGAA
TGGCAGCGCAATGACATTCTTGCAGGTATCTTCGAGCCAGCCACGATCGACATTGATCTGGCTATCTTGC
TGACAAAAGCAAGAGAACATAGCGTTGCCTTGGTAGGTCCAGCGGCGGAGGAACTCTTTGATCCGGTTCC
TGAACAGGATCTATTTGAGGCGCTAAATGAAACCTTAACGCTATGGAACTCGCCGCCCGACTGGGCTGGC
GATGAGCGAAATGTAGTGCTTACGTTGTCCCGCATTTGGTACAGCGCAGTAACCGGCAAAATCGCGCCGA
AGGATGTCGCTGCCGACTGGGCAATGGAGCGCCTGCCGGCCCAGTATCAGCCCGTCATACTTGAAGCTAG
ACAGGCTTATCTTGGACAAGAAGAAGATCGCTTGGCCTCGCGCGCAGATCAGTTGGAAGAATTTGTCCAC
TACGTGAAAGGCGAGATCACCAAGGTAGTCGGCAAATAACCCTCGAGCCACCCATGACCAAAATCCCTTA
ACGTGAGTTACGCGTCGTTCCACTGAGCGTCAGACCCCGTAGAAAAGATCAAAGGATCTTCTTGAGATCC
TTTTTTTCTGCGCGTAATCTGCTGCTTGCAAACAAAAAAACCACCGCTACCAGCGGTGGTTTGTTTGCCG
GATCAAGAGCTACCAACTCTTTTTCCGAAGGTAACTGGCTTCAGCAGAGCGCAGATACCAAATACTGTCC
TTCTAGTGTAGCCGTAGTTAGGCCACCACTTCAAGAACTCTGTAGCACCGCCTACATACCTCGCTCTGCT
AATCCTGTTACCAGTGGCTGCTGCCAGTGGCGATAAGTCGTGTCTTACCGGGTTGGACTCAAGACGATAG
TTACCGGATAAGGCGCAGCGGTCGGGCTGAACGGGGGGTTCGTGCACACAGCCCAGCTTGGAGCGAACGA
CCTACACCGAACTGAGATACCTACAGCGTGAGCATTGAGAAAGCGCCACGCTTCCCGAAGGGAGAAAGGC
GGACAGGTATCCGGTAAGCGGCAGGGTCGGAACAGGAGAGCGCACGAGGGAGCTTCCAGGGGGAAACGCC
TGGTATCTTTATAGTCCTGTCGGGTTTCGCCACCTCTGACTTGAGCGTCGATTTTTGTGATGCTCGTCAG
GGGGGCGGAGCCTATGGAAAAACGCCAGCAACGCGGCCTTTTTACGGTTCCTGGCCTTTTGCTGGCCTTT
TGCTCACATGTTCTTTCCTGCGTTATCCCCTGATTCTGTGGATAACCGTATTACCGCCTTTGAGTGAGCT
GATACCGCTCGCCGCAGCCGAACGACCGAGCGCAGCGAGTCAGTGAGCGAGGAAGCGGAAGAGCGCCCAA
TACGCAAACCGCCTCTCCCCGCGCGTTGGCCGATTCATTAATGCAGCTGGCACGACAGGTTTCCCGACTG
GAAAGCGGGCAGTGAGCGCAACGCAATTAATACGCGTACCGCTAGCCAGGAAGAGTTTGTAGAAACGCAA
AAAGGCCATCCGTCAGGATGGCCTTCTGCTTAGTTTGATGCCTGGCAGTTTATGGCGGGCGTCCTGCCCG
CCACCCTCCGGGCCGTTGCTTCACAACGTTCAAATCCGCTCCCGGCGGATTTGTCCTACTCAGGAGAGCG
TTCACCGACAAACAACAGATAAAACGAAAGGCCCAGTCTTCCGACTGAGCCTTTCGTTTTATTTGATGCC
TGGCAGTTCCCTACTCTCGCGTTAACGCTAGCATGG
