>Addgene plasmid #48588 | pFUSB4_TCTA | addgene partial sequence | sequence record 71378 | pCR8_F1 5'-ttgatgcctggcagttccct-3'
TTGTTAAAACGACGGCCAGTCTTAAGCGTCTCATGGCCTGACCCCGGACCAAGTGGTGGCTATCGCCAGC
AACGGTGGCGGCAAGCAAGCGCTCGAAACGGTGCAGCGGCTGTTGCCGGTGCTGTGCCAGGACCATGGCC
TGACTCCGGACCAAGTGGTGGCTATCGCCAGCCACGATGGCGGCAAGCAAGCGCTCGAAACGGTGCAGCG
GCTGTTGCCGGTGCTGTGCCAGGACCATGGCCTGACCCCGGACCAAGTGGTGGCTATCGCCAGCAACGGT
GGCGGCAAGCAAGCGCTCGAAACGGTGCAGCGGCTGTTGCCGGTGCTGTGCCAGGACCATGGCCTGACCC
CGGACCAAGTGGTGGCTATCGCCAGCAACATTGGCGGCAAGCAAGCGCTCGAAACGGTGCAGCGGCTGTT
GCCGGTGCTGTGCCAGGACCATGGCCTGACCCCGGACCAAGTGGTGGCTATCGAGACGTCTAGACCAGCC
AGGACAGAAATGCCTCGACTTCGCTGCTACCCAAGGTTGCCGGGTGACGCACACCGTGGAAACGGATGAA
GGCACGAACCCAGTGGACATAAGCCTGTTCGGTTCGTAAGCTGTAATGCAAGTAGCGTATGCGCTCACGC
AACTGGTCCAGAACCTTGACCGAACGCAGCGGTGGTAACGGCGCAGTGGCGGTTTTCATGGCTTGTTATG
ACTGTTTTTTTGGGGTACAGTCTATGCCTCGGGCATCCAAGCAGCAAGCGCGTTACGCCGTGGGTCGATG
TTTGATGTTATGGAGCAGCAACGATGTTACGCAGCAGGGCAGTCGCCCTAAAACAAAGTTAAACATTATG
A
